Addgene plasmid #238870: NanoLuc-p53 Fusion Vector
Purpose: Express NanoLuc-p53 Fusion Protein in Mammalian Cells under a CMV promoter
Depositing lab: Promega Corporation.
Backbone
  Vector backbone: pFN31K Nluc CMV-neo Flexi(R) Vector
  Vector type: Mammalian Expression
Growth in bacteria
  Bacterial resistance: Kanamycin, 50 μg/mL
  Growth temperature: 37°C
  Growth strain: DH5alpha
  Copy number: High Copy
Gene/Insert
  Gene/Insert name: TP53
  Species: H. sapiens (human)
  Entrez Gene: TP53 (a.k.a. BCC7, BMFS5, LFS1, P53, TRP53)
  Promoter: CMV
  Tag / fusion protein: NanoLuc (R) (N terminal on backbone)
  Cloning method: Other
Terms and licenses: Academic/Nonprofit Terms; Industry Terms
How to cite: NanoLuc-p53 Fusion Vector was a gift from Promega Corporation (Addgene plasmid # 238870 ; http://n2t.net/addgene:238870 ; RRID:Addgene_238870)
