[The description below was written by a language model from this plasmid's Addgene catalogue record and pLannotate feature annotations shown in this document.]
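Description:
NanoLuc-p53 Fusion Vector is a mammalian expression plasmid of about 5.9 kb built on the pFN31K Nluc CMV-neo Flexi Vector backbone. It carries human TP53 fused in frame to the C-terminus of NanoLuc luciferase, so that the small, bright, human codon-optimized luciferase sits at the N-terminus of p53. Transcription is driven by the human cytomegalovirus immediate-early enhancer and promoter, followed by a chimeric β-globin/immunoglobulin heavy chain intron that generally improves mRNA processing and expression. An SV40 polyadenylation signal is annotated downstream of the coding region. A T7 promoter lies just upstream of the NanoLuc open reading frame, with a fragment of a T7 terminator downstream, which would in principle allow in vitro transcription of the fusion. A short multiple cloning site remnant follows the TP53 sequence. Several small fragment annotations (SET1, large T antigen, M13 ori, bom, tnpA) appear to be partial matches within backbone sequence rather than functional elements.

The plasmid replicates in E. coli from a high-copy ColE1/pUC-type origin, and a cer region helps to keep it monomeric. A single neo (nptII) gene serves as a dual selection marker. The bacterial EM7 promoter drives it for kanamycin resistance in bacteria, and the SV40 enhancer/early promoter, paired with a synthetic poly(A) signal, drives it in mammalian cells, where neo typically permits G418 selection of stable transfectants. The stated purpose is CMV-driven expression of the NanoLuc-p53 fusion in mammalian cells. Such luciferase fusions are commonly used as luminescent reporters of protein abundance or as energy donors in BRET-based interaction assays, but the record does not specify a particular application.
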