Features (pLannotate 1.2.2; 20 found; start..end, strand, type, name):
    140..517     +  enhancer       CMV enhancer: human cytomegalovirus immediate early enhancer
    519..718     +  promoter       CMV promoter: human cytomegalovirus (CMV) immediate early promoter
    857..989     +  intron         chimeric intron: chimera between introns from human β-globin and immunoglobulin heavy chain genes
   1033..1051    +  promoter       T7 promoter: promoter for bacteriophage T7 RNA polymerase
   1065..1577    +  CDS            Nluc: NanoLuc® luciferase human codon-optimized
   1599..2777    +  CDS            TP53 (sequence withheld): P53_HUMAN - Also known as P53. Experimental evidence at protein level: Swiss-Prot protein existence level 1. Acts as a tumor suppressor in many tumor types; induces growth arrest or apoptosis depending on the physiological circumstances and cell type. Involved in cell cycle regulation as a trans-activator that acts to negatively regulate cell division by controlling a set of genes required for this process. One of the activated genes is an inhibitor of cyclin-dependent kinases. Apoptosis induction seems to be mediated either by stimulation of BAX and FAS antigen expression, or by repression of
   2786..2841    +  misc_feature   MCS: pUC18/19 multiple cloning site
   2848..2897    +  CDS            SET1 (fragment): solubility-enhancement tag derived from T7 phage gene 10B
   2905..2924    +  terminator     T7 terminator (fragment): transcription terminator for bacteriophage T7 RNA polymerase
   2946..3067    -  polyA_signal   SV40 poly(A) signal: SV40 polyadenylation signal
   3090..3158    -  CDS            large T antigen (fragment): large T antigen from SV40 (simian virus 40)
   3163..3195    +  rep_origin     M13 ori (fragment): M13 bacteriophage origin of replication; arrow indicates direction of (+) strand synthesis
   3196..3247    -  misc_feature   bom (fragment): basis of mobility region from pBR322
   3312..3669    +  promoter       SV40 promoter: SV40 enhancer and early promoter
   3684..3731    +  promoter       EM7 promoter: synthetic bacterial promoter&nbsp
   3763..4554    +  CDS            neo: KKA2_KLEPN - Also known as kan, nptII. Experimental evidence at protein level: Swiss-Prot protein existence level 1. Resistance to kanamycin, neomycin, paromomycin, ribostamycin, butirosin and gentamicin B. From Klebsiella pneumoniae.
   4621..4669    +  polyA_signal   poly(A) signal: synthetic polyadenylation signal
   4690..4779    -  CDS            tnpA (fragment): TN5P_ECOLX - Also known as tnp. Experimental evidence at protein level: Swiss-Prot protein existence level 1. Mediates transposition of transposon Tn5 by a 'cut and paste' mechanism. First, the monomeric transposase binds the 19 bp inverted DNA repeats flanking the transposon. Then, dimerization of the DNA- bound transposase creates a synaptic DNA complex. After nicking of the first DNA strand, excision of the transposon proceeds through a series of intermediates. The transposase then mediates the insertion of the transposon at a new site by strand transfer. The activity of the wild- type tran
   4908..5496    -  rep_origin     ori: high-copy-number ColE1/pMB1/pBR322/pUC origin of replication
   5612..5895    +  misc_feature   cer region: ColE1-derived recombination site that helps to maintain plasmids as monomers
>Addgene plasmid #238870 | NanoLuc-p53 Fusion Vector | addgene full sequence | sequence record 479843 | Addgene NGS Result
TCAATATTGGCCATTAGCCATATTATTCATTGGTTATATAGCATAAATCAATATTGGCTATTGGCCATTG
CATACGTTGTATCTATATCATAATATGTACATTTATATTGGCTCATGTCCAATATGACCGCCATGTTGGC
ATTGATTATTGACTAGTTATTAATAGTAATCAATTACGGGGTCATTAGTTCATAGCCCATATATGGAGTT
CCGCGTTACATAACTTACGGTAAATGGCCCGCCTGGCTGACCGCCCAACGACCCCCGCCCATTGACGTCA
ATAATGACGTATGTTCCCATAGTAACGCCAATAGGGACTTTCCATTGACGTCAATGGGTGGAGTATTTAC
GGTAAACTGCCCACTTGGCAGTACATCAAGTGTATCATATGCCAAGTCCGCCCCCTATTGACGTCAATGA
CGGTAAATGGCCCGCCTGGCATTATGCCCAGTACATGACCTTACGGGACTTTCCTACTTGGCAGTACATC
TACGTATTAGTCATCGCTATTACCATGGTGATGCGGTTTTGGCAGTACACCAATGGGCGTGGATAGCGGT
TTGACTCACGGGGATTTCCAAGTCTCCACCCCATTGACGTCAATGGGAGTTTGTTTTGGCACCAAAATCA
ACGGGACTTTCCAAAATGTCGTAATAACCCCGCCCCGTTGACGCAAATGGGCGGTAGGCGTGTACGGTGG
GAGGTCTATATAAGCAGAGCTGGTTTAGTGAACCGTCAGATCACTAGAAGCTTTATTGCGGTAGTTTATC
ACAGTTAAATTGCTAACGCAGTCAGTGCTTCTGACACAACAGTCTCGAACTTAAGCTGCAGAAGTTGGTC
GTGAGGCACTGGGCAGGTAAGTATCAAGGTTACAAGACAGGTTTAAGGAGACCAATAGAAACTGGGCTTG
TCGAGACAGAGAAGACTCTTGCGTTTCTGATAGGCACCTATTGGTCTTACTGACATCCACTTTGCCTTTC
TCTCCACAGGTGTCCACTCCCAGTTCAATTACAGCTCTTAAGGCTAGAGTATTAATACGACTCACTATAG
GGCTAGCGCTCACCATGGTCTTCACACTCGAAGATTTCGTTGGGGACTGGCGACAGACAGCCGGCTACAA
CCTGGACCAAGTCCTTGAACAGGGAGGTGTGTCCAGTTTGTTTCAGAATCTCGGGGTGTCCGTAACTCCG
ATCCAAAGGATTGTCCTGAGCGGTGAAAATGGGCTGAAGATCGACATCCATGTCATCATCCCGTATGAAG
GTCTGAGCGGCGACCAAATGGGCCAGATCGAAAAAATTTTTAAGGTGGTGTACCCTGTGGATGATCATCA
CTTTAAGGTGATCCTGCACTATGGCACACTGGTAATCGACGGGGTTACGCCGAACATGATCGACTATTTC
GGACGGCCGTATGAAGGCATCGCCGTGTTCGACGGCAAAAAGATCACTGTAACAGGGACCCTGTGGAACG
GCAACAAAATTATCGACGAGCGCCTGATCAACCCCGACGGCTCCCTGCTGTTCCGAGTAACCATCAACGG
AGTGACCGGCTGGCGGCTGTGCGAACGCATTCTGGCGGGCTCGAGCGGCGCGATCGCC
[1182 nt withheld, positions 1599-2780]
TAAACGAATTCGGGCTCGGTACCCGGGGATCCTCTAGAGTCGACCTGCAGGCATGCAAGCTGATCCGGCT
GCTAACAAAGCCCGAAAGGAAGCTGAGTTGGCTGCTGCCACCGCTGAGCAATAACTAGCATAACCCCTTG
GGGCGGCCGCTTCGAGCAGACATGATAAGATACATTGATGAGTTTGGACAAACCACAACTAGAATGCAGT
GAAAAAAATGCTTTATTTGTGAAATTTGTGATGCTATTGCTTTATTTGTAACCATTATAAGCTGCAATAA
ACAAGTTAACAACAACAATTGCATTCATTTTATGTTTCAGGTTCAGGGGGAGATGTGGGAGGTTTTTTTA
AGCAAGTAAAACCTCTACAAATGTGGTAAAATCGAATTTTAACAAAATATTAACGCTTACAATTTCCTGA
TGCGGTATTTTCTCCTTACGCATCTGTGCGGTATTTCACACCGCATACGCGGATCTGCGCAGCACCATGG
CCTGAAATAACCTCTGAAAGAGGAACTTGGTTAGGTACCTTCTGAGGCGGAAAGAACCAGCTGTGGAATG
TGTGTCAGTTAGGGTGTGGAAAGTCCCCAGGCTCCCCAGCAGGCAGAAGTATGCAAAGCATGCATCTCAA
TTAGTCAGCAACCAGGTGTGGAAAGTCCCCAGGCTCCCCAGCAGGCAGAAGTATGCAAAGCATGCATCTC
AATTAGTCAGCAACCATAGTCCCGCCCCTAACTCCGCCCATCCCGCCCCTAACTCCGCCCAGTTCCGCCC
ATTCTCCGCCCCATGGCTGACTAATTTTTTTTATTTATGCAGAGGCCGAGGCCGCCTCGGCCTCTGAGCT
ATTCCAGAAGTAGTGAGGAGGCTTTTTTGGAGGCCTAGGCTTTTGCAAAAAGCTTAATTAACTGTTGACA
ATTAATCATCGGCATAGTATATCGGCATAGTATAATACGACAAGGTGAGGAACTAAACCCAGGAGGCAGA
TCATGATTGAACAAGATGGATTGCACGCAGGTTCTCCGGCCGCTTGGGTGGAGAGGCTATTCGGCTATGA
CTGGGCACAACAGACAATCGGCTGCTCTGATGCCGCCGTGTTCCGGCTGTCAGCGCAGGGGCGCCCGGTT
CTTTTTGTCAAGACCGACCTGTCCGGTGCCCTGAATGAACTGCAGGACGAGGCAGCGCGGCTATCGTGGC
TGGCCACGACGGGCGTTCCTTGCGCAGCTGTGCTCGACGTTGTCACTGAAGCGGGAAGGGACTGGCTGCT
ATTGGGCGAAGTGCCGGGGCAGGATCTCCTGTCATCTCACCTTGCTCCTGCCGAGAAAGTATCCATCATG
GCTGATGCAATGCGGCGGCTGCATACGCTTGATCCGGCTACCTGCCCATTCGACCACCAAGCGAAACATC
GCATCGAGCGAGCACGTACTCGGATGGAAGCCGGTCTTGTCGATCAGGATGATCTGGACGAAGAGCATCA
GGGGCTCGCGCCAGCCGAACTGTTCGCCAGGCTCAAGGCGCGCATGCCCGACGGCGAGGATCTCGTCGTG
ACCCATGGCGATGCCTGCTTGCCGAATATCATGGTGGAAAATGGCCGCTTTTCTGGATTCATCGACTGTG
GCCGGCTGGGTGTGGCGGACCGCTATCAGGACATAGCGTTGGCTACCCGTGATATTGCTGAAGAGCTTGG
CGGCGAATGGGCTGACCGCTTCCTCGTGCTTTACGGTATCGCCGCTCCCGATTCGCAGCGCATCGCCTTC
TATCGCCTTCTTGACGAGTTCTTCTGAGCGGGACTCTGGGGTTCGAAATGACCGACCAAGCGACGCCCAA
CCTGCCATCACGATGGCCGCAATAAAATATCTTTATTTTCATTACATCTGTGTGTTGGTTTTTTGTGTGA
ATCGATAGCGATAAGGATCCTCTTTGCGCTTGCGTTTTCCCTTGTCCAGATAGCCCAGTAGCTGACATTC
ATCCGGGGTCAGCACCGTTTCTGCGGACTGGCTTTCTACCCGGTATCAGCTCACTCAAAGGCGGTAATAC
GGTTATCCACAGAATCAGGGGATAACGCAGGAAAGAACATGTGAGCAAAAGGCCAGCAAAAGGCCAGGAA
CCGTAAAAAGGCCGCGTTGCTGGCGTTTTTCCATAGGCTCCGCCCCCCTGACGAGCATCACAAAAATCGA
CGCTCAAGTCAGAGGTGGCGAAACCCGACAGGACTATAAAGATACCAGGCGTTTCCCCCTGGAAGCTCCC
TCGTGCGCTCTCCTGTTCCGACCCTGCCGCTTACCGGATACCTGTCCGCCTTTCTCCCTTCGGGAAGCGT
GGCGCTTTCTCATAGCTCACGCTGTAGGTATCTCAGTTCGGTGTAGGTCGTTCGCTCCAAGCTGGGCTGT
GTGCACGAACCCCCCGTTCAGCCCGACCGCTGCGCCTTATCCGGTAACTATCGTCTTGAGTCCAACCCGG
TAAGACACGACTTATCGCCACTGGCAGCAGCCACTGGTAACAGGATTAGCAGAGCGAGGTATGTAGGCGG
TGCTACAGAGTTCTTGAAGTGGTGGCCTAACTACGGCTACACTAGAAGGACAGTATTTGGTATCTGCGCT
CTGCTGAAGCCAGTTACCTTCGGAAAAAGAGTTGGTAGCTCTTGATCCGGCAAACAAACCACCGCTGGTA
GCGGTGGTTTTTTTGTTTGCAAGCAGCAGATTACGCGCAGAAAAAAAGGATTTCAAGAAGATCCTTTGAT
CTTTTCTACGGGGTCTGACGCTCAGTGGAACGAAAACTCACGTTAAGGGATTTTGGTCATGAGATTATCA
AAAAGGATCTTCACCTAGATCCTTTTATAGTCCGGAAATACAGGAACGCACGCTGGATGGCCCTTCGCTG
GGATGGTGAAACCATGAAAAATGGCAGCTTCAGTGGATTAAGTGGGGGTAATGTGGCCTGTACCCTCTGG
TTGCATAGGTATTCATACGGTTAAAATTTATCAGGCGCGATTGCGGCAGTTTTTCGGGTGGTTTGTTGCC
ATTTTTACCTGTCTGCTGCCGTGATCGCGCTGAACGCGTTTTAGCGGTGCGTACAATTAAGGGATTATGG
TAAATCCACTTACTGTCTGCCCTCGTAGCCATCGAGATAAACCGCAGTACTCCGGCCACGATGCGTCCGG
CGTAGAGGATCGAGATCT
